Addgene plasmid #224773: pIRES2-eGFP:HA-mTREK-1
Purpose: Mammalian expression vector for generating mouse TREK-1
Depositing lab: Dan Minor. Depositing organization: University of California, San Francisco (UCSF). Publication: Development of covalent chemogenetic K(2P) channel activators. Deal PE, Lee H, Mondal A, Lolicato M, Mendonca PRF, Black H, Jang S, El-Hilali X, Bryant C, Isacoff EY, Renslo AR, Minor DL Jr. Cell Chem Biol. 2024 Jul 18;31(7):1305-1323.e9. doi: 10.1016/j.chembiol.2024.06.006. PubMed 39029456.
Backbone
  Vector backbone: pIRES2-eGFP
  Vector type: Mammalian Expression
Growth in bacteria
  Bacterial resistance: Kanamycin, 50 μg/mL
  Growth temperature: 37°C
  Growth strain: DH5alpha
  Copy number: High Copy
Gene/Insert
  Gene/Insert name: Potassium channel subfamily K member 2 (alt names: Kcnk2; TREK-1)
  Species: M. musculus (mouse)
  Insert size (bp): 1263
  Entrez Gene: Kcnk2 (a.k.a. A430027H14Rik, TREK-1)
  Promoter: CMV
  Cloning method: Restriction Enzyme; 5′ cloning site HindIII (not destroyed); 3′ cloning site XhoI (not destroyed)
  Sequencing primers: 5′ CGCAAATGGGCGGTAGGCGTG
Terms and licenses: Academic/Nonprofit Terms; Industry Terms: Not Available to Industry
How to cite: pIRES2-eGFP:HA-mTREK-1 was a gift from Dan Minor (Addgene plasmid # 224773 ; http://n2t.net/addgene:224773 ; RRID:Addgene_224773)
