[The description below was written by a language model from this plasmid's Addgene catalogue record and pLannotate feature annotations shown in this document.]
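Description:
pIRES2-eGFP:HA-mTREK-1 is a 6,555 bp mammalian expression plasmid built on the pIRES2-eGFP backbone for producing the mouse two-pore-domain (K2P) potassium channel TREK-1 (Kcnk2, potassium channel subfamily K member 2). It is propagated in E. coli at high copy number from a ColE1/pUC-type origin and selected with kanamycin. The resistance gene is the Tn5 NeoR/KanR aminoglycoside phosphotransferase. It sits behind tandem bacterial (bla) and SV40 early promoters and ends in an HSV TK polyadenylation signal, so the same cassette can also give G418 resistance in mammalian cells. An f1 origin is present as well. The short large T antigen, ble and bGH poly(A) fragments in the annotation appear to be partial matches to backbone sequence rather than functional elements.

The payload is a bicistronic transcription unit driven by the human CMV immediate early enhancer and promoter. The Kcnk2 coding sequence, cloned between HindIII and XhoI sites that both remain intact, is followed by residual multiple cloning site sequence, the EMCV IRES2 element, EGFP and an SV40 polyadenylation signal. A single mRNA therefore yields the channel by cap-dependent translation and EGFP by internal ribosome entry. Green fluorescence thus marks transfected cells without EGFP being fused to the channel. The plasmid name indicates an HA epitope tag on TREK-1, but the feature table does not annotate it, so its position cannot be stated from the record. The listed insert size of 1,263 bp is slightly larger than the annotated 1,242 bp Kcnk2 match. The stated purpose is expression of mouse TREK-1 in mammalian cells, and the associated publication concerns covalent chemogenetic activators of K2P channels.
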