Features (pLannotate 1.2.2; 16 found; start..end, strand, type, name):
      1..589     +  rep_origin     ori: high-copy-number ColE1/pMB1/pBR322/pUC origin of replication
    764..1067    +  enhancer       CMV enhancer: human cytomegalovirus immediate early enhancer
   1068..1271    +  promoter       CMV promoter: human cytomegalovirus (CMV) immediate early promoter
   1318..2559    +  CDS            Kcnk2: KCNK2_MOUSE - Experimental evidence at protein level: Swiss-Prot protein existence level 1. Ion channel that contributes to passive transmembrane potassium transport. Reversibly converts between a voltage-insensitive potassium leak channel and a voltage-dependent outward rectifying potassium channel in a phosphorylation-dependent manner. In astrocytes, forms mostly heterodimeric potassium channels with KCNK1, with only a minor proportion of functional channels containing homodimeric KCNK2 (PubMed:24496152). In astrocytes, the heterodimer formed by KCNK1 and KCNK2 is required for rapid glutamat
   2563..2615    +  misc_feature   MCS: multiple cloning site
   2617..3203    +  misc_feature   IRES2: internal ribosome entry site (IRES) of the encephalomyocarditis virus (EMCV)
   3204..3923    +  CDS            EGFP: the original enhanced GFP (Yang et al., 1996) mammalian codon-optimized
   3940..4023    +  CDS            large T antigen (fragment): large T antigen from SV40 (simian virus 40)
   4046..4167    +  polyA_signal   SV40 poly(A) signal: SV40 polyadenylation signal
   4201..4629    -  rep_origin     f1 ori (sequence partly withheld): f1 bacteriophage origin of replication; arrow indicates direction of (+) strand synthesis
   4656..4760    +  promoter       AmpR promoter: bla
   4762..5119    +  promoter       SV40 promoter: SV40 enhancer and early promoter
   5154..5948    +  CDS            NeoR/KanR: aminoglycoside phosphotransferase from Tn5; aph(3')-II (or nptII); confers resistance to neomycin, kanamycin, and G418 (Geneticin®)
   5969..6121    +  CDS            ble (fragment): BLE_KLEPN - Experimental evidence at protein level: Swiss-Prot protein existence level 1. Binding protein with a strong affinity to the bleomycin family of antibiotics. Binds to CL990; an antimitotic-antibiotic compound. From Klebsiella pneumoniae.
   6180..6227    +  polyA_signal   HSV TK poly(A) signal: herpes simplex virus thymidine kinase polyadenylation signal (Cole and Stacy, 1985)
   6318..6334    -  polyA_signal   bGH poly(A) signal (fragment): bovine growth hormone polyadenylation signal
>Addgene plasmid #224773 | pIRES2-eGFP:HA-mTREK-1 | addgene full sequence | sequence record 445186 | Addgene NGS Result
TTGAGATCCTTTTTTTCTGCGCGTAATCTGCTGCTTGCAAACAAAAAAACCACCGCTACCAGCGGTGGTT
TGTTTGCCGGATCAAGAGCTACCAACTCTTTTTCCGAAGGTAACTGGCTTCAGCAGAGCGCAGATACCAA
ATACTGTTCTTCTAGTGTAGCCGTAGTTAGGCCACCACTTCAAGAACTCTGTAGCACCGCCTACATACCT
CGCTCTGCTAATCCTGTTACCAGTGGCTGCTGCCAGTGGCGATAAGTCGTGTCTTACCGGGTTGGACTCA
AGACGATAGTTACCGGATAAGGCGCAGCGGTCGGGCTGAACGGGGGGTTCGTGCACACAGCCCAGCTTGG
AGCGAACGACCTACACCGAACTGAGATACCTACAGCGTGAGCTATGAGAAAGCGCCACGCTTCCCGAAGG
GAGAAAGGCGGACAGGTATCCGGTAAGCGGCAGGGTCGGAACAGGAGAGCGCACGAGGGAGCTTCCAGGG
GGAAACGCCTGGTATCTTTATAGTCCTGTCGGGTTTCGCCACCTCTGACTTGAGCGTCGATTTTTGTGAT
GCTCGTCAGGGGGGCGGAGCCTATGGAAAAACGCCAGCAACGCGGCCTTTTTACGGTTCCTGGCCTTTTG
CTGGCCTTTTGCTCACATGTTCTTTCCTGCGTTATCCCCTGATTCTGTGGATAACCGTATTACCGCCATG
CATTAGTTATTAATAGTAATCAATTACGGGGTCATTAGTTCATAGCCCATATATGGAGTTCCGCGTTACA
TAACTTACGGTAAATGGCCCGCCTGGCTGACCGCCCAACGACCCCCGCCCATTGACGTCAATAATGACGT
ATGTTCCCATAGTAACGCCAATAGGGACTTTCCATTGACGTCAATGGGTGGAGTATTTACGGTAAACTGC
CCACTTGGCAGTACATCAAGTGTATCATATGCCAAGTACGCCCCCTATTGACGTCAATGACGGTAAATGG
CCCGCCTGGCATTATGCCCAGTACATGACCTTATGGGACTTTCCTACTTGGCAGTACATCTACGTATTAG
TCATCGCTATTACCATGGTGATGCGGTTTTGGCAGTACATCAATGGGCGTGGATAGCGGTTTGACTCACG
GGGATTTCCAAGTCTCCACCCCATTGACGTCAATGGGAGTTTGTTTTGGCACCAAAATCAACGGGACTTT
CCAAAATGTCGTAACAACTCCGCCCCATTGACGCAAATGGGCGGTAGGCGTGTACGGTGGGAGGTCTATA
TAAGCAGAGCTGGTTTAGTGAACCGTCAGATCCGCTAGCATGTACCCATACGACGTGCCAGACTACGCTG
CGGCCCCTGACTTGCTGGATCCCAAGTCTGCTGCTCAGAACTCCAAACCGAGGCTCTCATTCTCCTCAAA
ACCCACCGTGCTTGCTTCCCGGGTGGAGAGTGACTCGGCCATTAATGTTATGAAATGGAAGACGGTCTCC
ACGATTTTCCTGGTGGTCGTCCTCTACCTGATCATCGGAGCCACGGTGTTCAAGGCATTGGAGCAGCCTC
AGGAGATTTCCCAGAGGACCACCATTGTGATCCAGAAGCAGACCTTCATAGCCCAGCATGCCTGCGTCAA
CTCCACCGAGCTGGACGAACTCATCCAGCAAATAGTGGCAGCAATAAACGCAGGAATTATCCCCTTAGGA
AACAGCTCCAATCAAGTTAGTCACTGGGACCTCGGAAGCTCTTTCTTCTTTGCTGGTACTGTTATCACAA
CCATAGGATTTGGAAACATCTCCCCACGAACTGAAGGTGGAAAAATATTCTGCATCATCTATGCCTTGCT
GGGAATTCCCCTCTTTGGCTTTCTACTGGCTGGGGTTGGTGATCAGCTAGGAACTATATTTGGAAAAGGA
ATTGCCAAAGTGGAAGACACATTTATTAAGTGGAATGTTAGTCAGACGAAGATTCGTATCATCTCCACCA
TCATCTTCATCCTGTTTGGCTGTGTCCTCTTTGTGGCTCTCCCTGCGGTCATATTCAAGCACATAGAAGG
CTGGAGCGCCCTGGACGCTATCTATTTTGTGGTTATCACTCTGACGACCATTGGATTTGGAGACTACGTG
GCAGGTGGATCAGACATTGAATATCTGGACTTCTACAAGCCTGTGGTGTGGTTCTGGATCCTCGTTGGGC
TGGCCTACTTTGCAGCTGTTCTGAGCATGATTGGGGACTGGCTACGGGTGATCTCTAAGAAGACGAAGGA
AGAGGTGGGAGAGTTCAGAGCGCATGCCGCTGAGTGGACAGCCAATGTCACGGCCGAGTTCAAGGAAACG
AGGAGGCGGCTGAGCGTGGAGATCTACGACAAGTTCCAGCGTGCCACATCCGTGAAGCGGAAGCTCTCCG
CAGAGCTGGCGGGCAACCACAACCAGGAACTGACTCCGTGTCGTCGCACCCTGTCTGTGAACCACCTGAC
CAGCGAGAGGGAAGTCCTGCCTCCCTTGCTGAAGGCTGAGAGCATCTATCTGAACGGTCTGACACCACAC
TGTGCTGGTGAGGACATAGCTGTCATTGAGAACATGAAGTGACTCGAGCTCAAGCTTCGAATTCTGCAGT
CGACGGTACCGCGGGCCCGGGATCCGCCCCTCTCCCTCCCCCCCCCCTAACGTTACTGGCCGAAGCCGCT
TGGAATAAGGCCGGTGTGCGTTTGTCTATATGTTATTTTCCACCATATTGCCGTCTTTTGGCAATGTGAG
GGCCCGGAAACCTGGCCCTGTCTTCTTGACGAGCATTCCTAGGGGTCTTTCCCCTCTCGCCAAAGGAATG
CAAGGTCTGTTGAATGTCGTGAAGGAAGCAGTTCCTCTGGAAGCTTCTTGAAGACAAACAACGTCTGTAG
CGACCCTTTGCAGGCAGCGGAACCCCCCACCTGGCGACAGGTGCCTCTGCGGCCAAAAGCCACGTGTATA
AGATACACCTGCAAAGGCGGCACAACCCCAGTGCCACGTTGTGAGTTGGATAGTTGTGGAAAGAGTCAAA
TGGCTCTCCTCAAGCGTATTCAACAAGGGGCTGAAGGATGCCCAGAAGGTACCCCATTGTATGGGATCTG
ATCTGGGGCCTCGGTACACATGCTTTACATGTGTTTAGTCGAGGTTAAAAAAACGTCTAGGCCCCCCGAA
CCACGGGGACGTGGTTTTCCTTTGAAAAACACGATGATAATATGGCCACAACCATGGTGAGCAAGGGCGA
GGAGCTGTTCACCGGGGTGGTGCCCATCCTGGTCGAGCTGGACGGCGACGTAAACGGCCACAAGTTCAGC
GTGTCCGGCGAGGGCGAGGGCGATGCCACCTACGGCAAGCTGACCCTGAAGTTCATCTGCACCACCGGCA
AGCTGCCCGTGCCCTGGCCCACCCTCGTGACCACCCTGACCTACGGCGTGCAGTGCTTCAGCCGCTACCC
CGACCACATGAAGCAGCACGACTTCTTCAAGTCCGCCATGCCCGAAGGCTACGTCCAGGAGCGCACCATC
TTCTTCAAGGACGACGGCAACTACAAGACCCGCGCCGAGGTGAAGTTCGAGGGCGACACCCTGGTGAACC
GCATCGAGCTGAAGGGCATCGACTTCAAGGAGGACGGCAACATCCTGGGGCACAAGCTGGAGTACAACTA
CAACAGCCACAACGTCTATATCATGGCCGACAAGCAGAAGAACGGCATCAAGGTGAACTTCAAGATCCGC
CACAACATCGAGGACGGCAGCGTGCAGCTCGCCGACCACTACCAGCAGAACACCCCCATCGGCGACGGCC
CCGTGCTGCTGCCCGACAACCACTACCTGAGCACCCAGTCCGCCCTGAGCAAAGACCCCAACGAGAAGCG
CGATCACATGGTCCTGCTGGAGTTCGTGACCGCCGCCGGGATCACTCTCGGCATGGACGAGCTGTACAAG
TAAAGCGGCCGCGACTCTAGATCATAATCAGCCATACCACATTTGTAGAGGTTTTACTTGCTTTAAAAAA
CCTCCCACACCTCCCCCTGAACCTGAAACATAAAATGAATGCAATTGTTGTTGTTAACTTGTTTATTGCA
GCTTATAATGGTTACAAATAAAGCAATAGCATCACAAATTTCACAAATAAAGCATTTTTTTCACTGCATT
CTAGTTGTGGTTTGTCCAAACTCATCAATGTATCTTAAGGCGTAAATTGTAAGCGTTAATATTTTGTTAA
AATTCGCGTTAAATTTTTGTTAAATCAGCTCATTTTTTAACCAATAGGCCGAAATCGGCAAAATCCCTTA
TAAATCAAAAGAATAGACCGAGATAGGGT
[37 nt withheld, positions 4300-4336]
AAAGAACGTGGACTCCAACGTCAAAGG
[49 nt withheld, positions 4364-4412]
T
[91 nt withheld, positions 4414-4504]
G
[124 nt withheld, positions 4506-4629]
CAGGTGGCACTTTTCGGGGAAATGTGCGCGGAACCCCTATTTGTTTATTTTTCTAAATACATTCAAATAT
GTATCCGCTCATGAGACAATAACCCTGATAAATGCTTCAATAATATTGAAAAAGGAAGAGTCCTGAGGCG
GAAAGAACCAGCTGTGGAATGTGTGTCAGTTAGGGTGTGGAAAGTCCCCAGGCTCCCCAGCAGGCAGAAG
TATGCAAAGCATGCATCTCAATTAGTCAGCAACCAGGTGTGGAAAGTCCCCAGGCTCCCCAGCAGGCAGA
AGTATGCAAAGCATGCATCTCAATTAGTCAGCAACCATAGTCCCGCCCCTAACTCCGCCCATCCCGCCCC
TAACTCCGCCCAGTTCCGCCCATTCTCCGCCCCATGGCTGACTAATTTTTTTTATTTATGCAGAGGCCGA
GGCCGCCTCGGCCTCTGAGCTATTCCAGAAGTAGTGAGGAGGCTTTTTTGGAGGCCTAGGCTTTTGCAAA
GATCGATCAAGAGACAGGATGAGGATCGTTTCGCATGATTGAACAAGATGGATTGCACGCAGGTTCTCCG
GCCGCTTGGGTGGAGAGGCTATTCGGCTATGACTGGGCACAACAGACAATCGGCTGCTCTGATGCCGCCG
TGTTCCGGCTGTCAGCGCAGGGGCGCCCGGTTCTTTTTGTCAAGACCGACCTGTCCGGTGCCCTGAATGA
ACTGCAAGACGAGGCAGCGCGGCTATCGTGGCTGGCCACGACGGGCGTTCCTTGCGCAGCTGTGCTCGAC
GTTGTCACTGAAGCGGGAAGGGACTGGCTGCTATTGGGCGAAGTGCCGGGGCAGGATCTCCTGTCATCTC
ACCTTGCTCCTGCCGAGAAAGTATCCATCATGGCTGATGCAATGCGGCGGCTGCATACGCTTGATCCGGC
TACCTGCCCATTCGACCACCAAGCGAAACATCGCATCGAGCGAGCACGTACTCGGATGGAAGCCGGTCTT
GTCGATCAGGATGATCTGGACGAAGAGCATCAGGGGCTCGCGCCAGCCGAACTGTTCGCCAGGCTCAAGG
CGAGCATGCCCGACGGCGAGGATCTCGTCGTGACCCATGGCGATGCCTGCTTGCCGAATATCATGGTGGA
AAATGGCCGCTTTTCTGGATTCATCGACTGTGGCCGGCTGGGTGTGGCGGACCGCTATCAGGACATAGCG
TTGGCTACCCGTGATATTGCTGAAGAGCTTGGCGGCGAATGGGCTGACCGCTTCCTCGTGCTTTACGGTA
TCGCCGCTCCCGATTCGCAGCGCATCGCCTTCTATCGCCTTCTTGACGAGTTCTTCTGAGCGGGACTCTG
GGGTTCGAAATGACCGACCAAGCGACGCCCAACCTGCCATCACGAGATTTCGATTCCACCGCCGCCTTCT
ATGAAAGGTTGGGCTTCGGAATCGTTTTCCGGGACGCCGGCTGGATGATCCTCCAGCGCGGGGATCTCAT
GCTGGAGTTCTTCGCCCACCCTAGGGGGAGGCTAACTGAAACACGGAAGGAGACAATACCGGAAGGAACC
CGCGCTATGACGGCAATAAAAAGACAGAATAAAACGCACGGTGTTGGGTCGTTTGTTCATAAACGCGGGG
TTCGGTCCCAGGGCTGGCACTCTGTCGATACCCCACCGAGACCCCATTGGGGCCAATACGCCCGCGTTTC
TTCCTTTTCCCCACCCCACCCCCCAAGTTCGGGTGAAGGCCCAGGGCTCGCAGCCAACGTCGGGGCGGCA
GGCCCTGCCATAGCCTCAGGTTACTCATATATACTTTAGATTGATTTAAAACTTCATTTTTAATTTAAAA
GGATCTAGGTGAAGATCCTTTTTGATAATCTCATGACCAAAATCCCTTAACGTGAGTTTTCGTTCCACTG
AGCGTCAGACCCCGTAGAAAAGATCAAAGGATCTTC
